>Addgene plasmid #148895 | pnEA-NvM-HsHelz_1793-1942del1890-1907-GB1His6_AH | depositor full sequence | sequence record 291343 | Full Sequence
TTCTTGAAGACGAAAGGGCCTCGTGATACGCCTATTTTTATAGGTTAATGTCATGATAATAATGGTTTCT
TAGACGTCAGGTGGCACTTTTCGGGGAAATGTGCGCGGAACCCCTATTTGTTTATTTTTCTAAATACATT
CAAATATGTATCCGCTCATGAGACAATAACCCTGATAAATGCTTCAATAATATTGAAAAAGGAAGAGTAT
GAGTATTCAACATTTCCGTGTCGCCCTTATTCCCTTTTTTGCGGCATTTTGCCTTCCTGTTTTTGCTCAC
CCAGAAACGCTGGTGAAAGTAAAAGATGCTGAAGATCAGTTGGGTGCACGAGTGGGTTACATCGAACTGG
ATCTCAACAGCGGTAAGATCCTTGAGAGTTTTCGCCCCGAAGAACGTTTTCCAATGATGAGCACTTTTAA
AGTTCTGCTATGTGGCGCGGTATTATCCCGTGTTGACGCCGGGCAAGAGCAACTCGGTCGCCGCATACAC
TATTCTCAGAATGACTTGGTTGAGTACTCACCAGTCACAGAAAAGCATCTTACGGATGGCATGACAGTAA
GAGAATTATGCAGTGCTGCCATAACCATGAGTGATAACACTGCGGCCAACTTACTTCTGACAACGATCGG
AGGACCGAAGGAGCTAACCGCTTTTTTGCACAACATGGGGGATCATGTAACTCGCCTTGATCGTTGGGAA
CCGGAGCTGAATGAAGCCATACCAAACGACGAGCGTGACACCACGATGCCTGCAGCAATGGCAACAACGT
TGCGCAAACTATTAACTGGCGAACTACTTACTCTAGCTTCCCGGCAACAATTAATAGACTGGATGGAGGC
GGATAAAGTTGCAGGACCACTTCTGCGCTCGGCCCTTCCGGCTGGCTGGTTTATTGCTGATAAATCTGGA
GCCGGTGAGCGTGGGTCTCGCGGTATCATTGCAGCACTGGGGCCAGATGGTAAGCCCTCCCGTATCGTAG
TTATCTACACGACGGGGAGTCAGGCAACTATGGATGAACGAAATAGACAGATCGCTGAGATAGGTGCCTC
ACTGATTAAGCATTGGTAACTGTCAGACCAAGTTTACTCATATATACTTTAGATTGATTTAAAACTTCAT
TTTTAATTTAAAAGGATCTAGGTGAAGATCCTTTTTGATAATCTCATGACCAAAATCCCTTAACGTGAGT
TTTCGTTCCACTGAGCGTCAGACCCCGTAGAAAAGATCAAAGGATCTTCTTGAGATCCTTTTTTTCTGCG
CGTAATCTGCTGCTTGCAAACAAAAAAACCACCGCTACCAGCGGTGGTTTGTTTGCCGGATCAAGAGCTA
CCAACTCTTTTTCCGAAGGTAACTGGCTTCAGCAGAGCGCAGATACCAAATACTGTCCTTCTAGTGTAGC
CGTAGTTAGGCCACCACTTCAAGAACTCTGTAGCACCGCCTACATACCTCGCTCTGCTAATCCTGTTACC
AGTGGCTGCTGCCAGTGGCGATAAGTCGTGTCTTACCGGGTTGGACTCAAGACGATAGTTACCGGATAAG
GCGCAGCGGTCGGGCTGAACGGGGGGTTCGTGCACACAGCCCAGCTTGGAGCGAACGACCTACACCGAAC
TGAGATACCTACAGCGTGAGCTATGAGAAAGCGCCACGCTTCCCGAAGGGAGAAAGGCGGACAGGTATCC
GGTAAGCGGCAGGGTCGGAACAGGAGAGCGCACGAGGGAGCTTCCAGGGGGAAACGCCTGGTATCTTTAT
AGTCCTGTCGGGTTTCGCCACCTCTGACTTGAGCGTCGATTTTTGTGATGCTCGTCAGGGGGGCGGAGCC
TATGGAAAAACGCCAGCAACGCGGCCTTTTTACGGTTCCTGGCCTTTTGCTGGCCTTTTGCTCACATGTT
CTTTCCTGCGTTATCCCCTGATTCTGTGGATAACCGTATTACCGCCTTTGAGTGAGCTGATACCGCTCGC
CGCAGCCGAACGACCGAGCGCAGCGAGTCAGTGAGCGAGGAAGCGGAAGAGCGCCTGATGCGGTATTTTC
TCCTTACGCATCTGTGCGGTATTTCACACCGCATATATGGTGCACTCTCAGTACAATCTGCTCTGATGCC
GCATAGTTAAGCCAGTATACACTCCGCTATCGCTACGTGACTGGGTCATGGCTGCGCCCCGACACCCGCC
AACACCCGCTGACGCGCCCTGACGGGCTTGTCTGCTCCCGGCATCCGCTTACAGACAAGCTGTGACCGTC
TCCGGGAGCTGCATGTGTCAGAGGTTTTCACCGTCATCACCGAAACGCGCGAGGCAGCTGCGGTAAAGCT
CATCAGCGTGGTCGTGAAGCGATTCACAGATGTCTGCCTGTTCATCCGCGTCCAGCTCGTTGAGTTTCTC
CAGAAGCGTTAATGTCTGGCTTCTGATAAAGCGGGCCATGTTAAGGGCGGTTTTTTCCTGTTTGGTCACT
GATGCCTCCGTGTAAGGGGGATTTCTGTTCATGGGGGTAATGATACCGATGAAACGAGAGAGGATGCTCA
CGATACGGGTTACTGATGATGAACATGCCCGGTTACTGGAACGTTGTGAGGGTAAACAACTGGCGGTATG
GATGCGGCGGGACCAGAGAAAAATCACTCAGGGTCAATGCCAGCGCTTCGTTAATACAGATGTAGGTGTT
CCACAGGGTAGCCAGCAGCATCCTGCGATGCAGATCCGGAACATAATGGTGCAGGGCGCTGACTTCCGCG
TTTCCAGACTTTACGAAACACGGAAACCGAAGACCATTCATGTTGTTGCTCAGGTCGCAGACGTTTTGCA
GCAGCAGTCGCTTCACGTTCGCTCGCGTATCGGTGATTCATTCTGCTAACCAGTAAGGCAACCCCGCCAG
CCTAGCCGGGTCCTCAACGACAGGAGCACGATCATGCGCACCCGTGGCCAGGACCCAACGCTGCCCGAGA
TGCGCCGCGTGCGGCTGCTGGAGATGGCGGACGCGATGGATATGTTCTGCCAAGGGTTGGTTTGCGCATT
CACAGTTCTCCGCAAGAATTGATTGGCTCCAATTCTTGGAGTGGTGAATCCGTTAGCGAGGTGCCGCCGG
CTTCCATTCAGGTCGAGGTGGCCCGGCTCCATGCACCGCGACGCAACGCGGGGAGGCAGACAAGGTATAG
GGCGGCGCCTACAATCCATGCCAACCCGTTCCATGTGCTCGCCGAGGCGGCATAAATCGCCGTGACGATC
AGCGGTCCAGTGATCGAAGTTAGGCTGGTAAGAGCCGCGAGCGATCCTTGAAGCTGTCCCTGATGGTCGT
CATCTACCTGCCTGGACAGCATGGCCTGCAACGCGGGCATCCCGATGCCGCCGGAAGCGAGAAGAATCAT
AATGGGGAAGGCCATCCAGCCTCGCGTCGCGAACGCCAGCAAGACGTAGCCCAGCGCGTCGGCCGCCATG
CCGGCGATAATGGCCTGCTTCTCGCCGAAACGTTTGGTGGCGGGACCAGTGACGAAGGCTTGAGCGAGGG
CGTGCAAGATTCCGAATACCGCAAGCGACAGGCCGATCATCGTCGCGCTCCAGCGAAAGCGGTCCTCGCC
GAAAATGACCCAGAGCGCTGCCGGCACCTGTCCTACGAGTTGCATGATAAAGAAGACAGTCATAAGTGCG
GCGACGATAGTCATGCCCCGCGCCCACCGGAAGGAGCTGACTGGGTTGAAGGCTCTCAAGGGCATCGGTC
GAGATCCCGGTGCCTAATGAGTGAGCTAACTTACATTAATTGCGTTGCGCTCACTGCCCGCTTTCCAGTC
GGGAAACCTGTCGTGCCAGCTGCATTAATGAATCGGCCAACGCGCGGGGAGAGGCGGTTTGCGTATTGGG
CGCCAGGGTGGTTTTTCTTTTCACCAGTGAGACGGGCAACAGCTGATTGCCCTTCACCGCCTGGCCCTGA
GAGAGTTGCAGCAAGCGGTCCACGCTGGTTTGCCCCAGCAGGCGAAAATCCTGTTTGATGGTGGTTAACG
GCGGGATATAACATGAGCTGTCTTCGGTATCGTCGTATCCCACTACCGAGATATCCGCACCAACGCGCAG
CCCGGACTCGGTAATGGCGCGCATTGCGCCCAGCGCCATCTGATCGTTGGCAACCAGCATCGCAGTGGGA
ACGATGCCCTCATTCAGCATTTGCATGGTTTGTTGAAAACCGGACATGGCACTCCAGTCGCCTTCCCGTT
CCGCTATCGGCTGAATTTGATTGCGAGTGAGATATTTATGCCAGCCAGCCAGACGCAGACGCGCCGAGAC
AGAACTTAATGGGCCCGCTAACAGCGCGATTTGCTGGTGACCCAATGCGACCAGATGCTCCACGCCCAGT
CGCGTACCGTCTTCATGGGAGAAAATAATACTGTTGATGGGTGTCTGGTCAGAGACATCAAGAAATAACG
CCGGAACATTAGTGCAGGCAGCTTCCACAGCAATGGCATCCTGGTCATCCAGCGGATAGTTAATGATCAG
CCCACTGACGCGTTGCGCGAGAAGATTGTGCACCGCCGCTTTACAGGCTTCGACGCCGCTTCGTTCTACC
ATCGACACCACCACGCTGGCACCCAGTTGATCGGCGCGAGATTTAATCGCCGCGACAATTTGCGACGGCG
CGTGCAGGGCCAGACTGGAGGTGGCAACGCCAATCAGCAACGACTGTTTGCCCGCCAGTTGTTGTGCCAC
GCGGTTGGGAATGTAATTCAGCTCCGCCATCGCCGCTTCCACTTTTTCCCGCGTTTTCGCAGAAACGTGG
CTGGCCTGGTTCACCACGCGGGAAACGGTCTGATAAGAGACACCGGCATACTCTGCGACATCGTATAACG
TTACTGGTTTCACATTCACCACCCTGAATTGACTCTCTTCCGGGCGCTATCATGCCATACCGCGAAAGGT
TTTGCGCCATTCGATGGTGTCCGGGATCTCGACGCTCTCCCTTATGCGACTCCTGCATTAGGAAGCAGCC
CAGTAGTAGGTTGAGGCCGTTGAGCACCGCCGCCGCAAGGAATGGTGCATGCAAGGAGATGGCGCCCAAC
AGTCCCCCGGCCACGGGGCCTGCCACCATACCCACGCCGAAACAAGCGCTCATGAGCCCGAAGTGGCGAG
CCCGATCTTCCCCATCGGTGATGTCGGCGATATAGGCGCCAGCAACCGCACCTGTGGCGCCGGTGATGCC
GGCCACGATGCGTCCGGCGTAGAGGATCGAGATCTCGATCCCGCGAAATTAATACGACTCACTATAGGGG
AATTGTGAGCGGATAACAATTCCCCACTAGTAATAATTTTGTTTAACTTTAAGAAGGAGATATACCATGG
AAACTGAAGAAGGTAAACTGGTAATCTGGATTAACGGCGATAAAGGCTATAACGGTCTCGCTGAAGTCGG
TAAGAAATTCGAGAAAGATACCGGAATTAAAGTCACCGTTGAGCATCCGGATAAACTGGAAGAGAAATTC
CCACAGGTTGCGGCAACTGGCGATGGCCCTGACATTATCTTCTGGGCACACGACCGCTTTGGTGGCTACG
CTCAATCTGGCCTGTTGGCTGAAATCACCCCGGACAAAGCGTTCCAGGACAAGCTGTATCCGTTTACCTG
GGATGCCGTACGTTACAACGGCAAGCTGATTGCTTACCCGATCGCTGTTGAAGCGTTATCGCTGATTTAT
AACAAAGACCTGCTGCCGAACCCGCCAAAAACCTGGGAAGAGATCCCGGCGCTGGATAAAGAACTGAAAG
CGAAAGGTAAGAGCGCCCTGATGTTCAACCTGCAAGAACCGTACTTCACCTGGCCGCTGATTGCTGCTGA
CGGGGGTTATGCGTTCAAGTATGAAAACGGCAAGTACGACATTAAAGACGTGGGCGTGGATAACGCTGGC
GCGAAAGCGGGTCTGACCTTCCTGGTTGACCTGATTAAAAACAAACACATGAATGCAGACACCGATTACT
CCATCGCAGAAGCTGCCTTTAATAAAGGCGAAACAGCGATGACCATCAACGGCCCGTGGGCATGGTCCAA
CATCGACACCAGCAAAGTGAATTATGGTGTAACGGTACTGCCGACCTTCAAGGGTCAACCATCCAAACCG
TTCGTTGGCGTGCTGAGCGCAGGTATTAACGCCGCCAGTCCGAACAAAGAGCTGGCAAAAGAGTTCCTCG
AAAACTATCTGCTGACTGATGAAGGTCTGGAAGCGGTTAATAAAGACAAACCGCTGGGTGCCGTAGCGCT
GAAGTCTTACGAGGAAGAGTTGGCGAAAGATCCACGTATTGCCGCCACGATGGAAAACGCCCAGAAAGGT
GAAATCATGCCGAACATCCCGCAGATGTCCGCTTTCTGGTATGCCGTGCGTACTGCGGTGATCAACGCCG
CCAGCGGTCGTCAGACTGTCGATGAAGCCCTTAAAGACGCGCAGACTGGTACCGGCAGCGGTGAAAACCT
TTACTTCCAGGGCCATATGCTCGAGCTTAAGCAATCTTCTTTCAACTTTTCATCCCCGGAGTCCTGGGTA
AACACCACCTCATCTACTCCTTATCAGAACATTCCGTGCAATGGATCCAGCAGGACAGCTCAGCCCAGAG
AGTTGATAGCGCCACCCAAGACTGTCAAACCCCCTGAGGATCAACTGAAGTCGGAGAACCTCGAGGTGTC
CAGTTCCTTCAACTACAGTGTGCTGCAGCATCTTGGCCAGTTTCCACCCCTTATGCCTAACAAGCAGATC
GCGGAGTCGGCCAATAGCAGTAGCCCCCAGAGCTCTGCGGGGCCCCCTCCTGAGCAGGCCAAGAAGAGTA
GCGACCCTCTGTCTCTCTTCCAGGAACTGAGCCTAGGGAGCTCATCTGGCAGCAATGGCTTTTACTCATA
TTTTAAAATGCAGTACAAACTTATCCTGAACGGTAAAACCCTGAAAGGTGAAACCACCACCGAAGCTGTT
GACGCTGCTACCGCGGAAAAAGTTTTCAAACAGTACGCTAACGACAACGGTGTTGACGGTGAATGGACCT
ACGACGACGCTACCAAAACCTACACCGTAACGGAAATGGGCAGCAGCCATCATCATCATCATCACTAATC
TAGAGCTAGCCCTAGGAGATCCGGCTGCTAACAAAGCCCGAAAGGAAGCTGAGTTGGCTGCTGCCACCGC
TGAGCAATAACTAGCATAACCCCTTGGGGCCTCTAAACGGGTCTTGAGGGGTTTTTTGCTGAAAGGAGGA
ACTATATCCGGATATCCCGCAAGAGGCCCGGCAGTACCGGCATAACCAAGCCTATGCCTACAGCATCCAG
GGTGACGGTGCCGAGGATGACGATGAGCGCATTGTTAGATTTCATACACGGTGCCTGACTGCGTTAGCAA
TTTAACTGTGATAAACTACCGCATTAAAGCTTATCGATGATAAGCTGTCAAACATGAGAA
Features (pLannotate 1.2.2; 22 found; start..end, strand, type, name):
    104..208     +  promoter       AmpR promoter: bla
    209..1069    +  CDS            AmpR: β-lactamase; bla; confers resistance to ampicillin, carbenicillin, and related antibiotics
   1240..1828    +  rep_origin     ori: high-copy-number ColE1/pMB1/pBR322/pUC origin of replication
   2014..2156    -  misc_feature   bom: basis of mobility region from pBR322
   2258..2449    -  CDS            rop: Rop protein, which maintains plasmids at low copy number; rop
   2466..2846    +  CDS            YPB1_ECOLX: Protein predicted: Swiss-Prot protein existence level 4. From Escherichia coli.
   3088..3712    -  CDS            TcR (fragment): tetracycline efflux protein; tet; confers resistance to tetracycline
   3727..3748    -  protein_bind   CAP binding site: CAP binding activates transcription in the presence of cAMP. E. coli catabolite activator protein
   3761..4843    -  CDS            lacI: lac repressor; lacI; The lac repressor binds to the lac operator to inhibit transcription in E. coli. This inhibition can be relieved by adding lactose or isopropyl-β-D-thiogalactopyranoside (IPTG).
   4844..4921    -  promoter       lacI promoter: lacI
   4929..5208    -  CDS            TcR (fragment): tetracycline efflux protein; tet; confers resistance to tetracycline
   5230..5248    +  promoter       T7 promoter: promoter for bacteriophage T7 RNA polymerase
   5249..5273    +  protein_bind   lac operator: The lac repressor binds to the lac operator to inhibit transcription in E. coli. This inhibition can be relieved by adding lactose or isopropyl-β-D-thiogalactopyranoside (IPTG). lac repressor encoded by lacI
   5288..5310    +  RBS            RBS: efficient ribosome binding site from bacteriophage T7 gene 10 (Olins and Rangwala, 1989)
   5321..6417    +  CDS            MBP (fragment): maltose binding protein from E. coli; malE (mutated); This version of the gene does not encode a signal sequence, so MBP will remain in the cytosol.
   6361..6867    +  CDS            Helz (fragment): HELZ_MOUSE - Also known as Kiaa0054. Experimental evidence at protein level: Swiss-Prot protein existence level 1. May act as a helicase that plays a role in RNA metabolism in multiple tissues and organs within the developing embryo. From Mus musculus (Mouse).
   6874..7031    +  CDS            GB1 (fragment): B1 domain of Streptococcal protein G effective as a solubilizing fusion partner (Cheng and Patel, 2004)
   7048..7064    +  CDS            capTEV™ (fragment): composite tag for in vivo biotinylation, TEV protease cleavage, and 6xHis tagging
   7094..7143    +  CDS            SET1 (fragment): solubility-enhancement tag derived from T7 phage gene 10B
   7151..7198    +  terminator     T7 terminator: transcription terminator for bacteriophage T7 RNA polymerase
   7221..7325    -  CDS            TcR (fragment): tetracycline efflux protein; tet; confers resistance to tetracycline
   7373..7401    -  promoter       tet promoter: E. coli promoter for tetracycline efflux protein gene
