[The description below was written by a language model from this plasmid's Addgene catalogue record and pLannotate feature annotations shown in this document.]
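Description:
pnEA-NvM-HsHelz_1793-1942del1890-1907-GB1His6_AH is a 7.4 kb bacterial expression plasmid for producing a C-terminal fragment of human HELZ in E. coli. The catalogue lists the backbone as unknown, but the annotated features show a pBR322/pET-style architecture. It has a ColE1/pMB1-type origin together with the bom region and the rop gene, consistent with the recorded low copy number. An ampicillin resistance cassette (bla with its own promoter) provides selection. Remnants of the tetracycline resistance gene and its promoter are present only as disrupted fragments and are not expected to be functional.

Expression is driven by a T7 promoter followed by a lac operator and the T7 gene 10 ribosome binding site, with a plasmid-borne lacI gene. Transcription therefore depends on T7 RNA polymerase supplied by the host and is inducible with IPTG; a T7 terminator closes the unit. The open reading frame encodes a cytosolic maltose-binding protein (lacking the signal sequence) at the N-terminus. This is followed by HELZ residues 1793–1942 carrying an internal deletion of residues 1890–1907, and then a C-terminal GB1 solubility domain. A hexahistidine tag follows, according to the construct name; the annotation tool detects it only as a short fragment matching a composite His-containing tag. The tool labels the insert by homology to mouse Helz, but the record specifies the human sequence. The short match to a T7 gene 10-derived tag just before the terminator is probably vector-derived sequence rather than a deliberate tag.

The double tagging suits soluble expression and affinity purification of the recombinant fragment. The associated study examined the direct interaction of HELZ with the CCR4-NOT complex, so a deletion variant like this would plausibly serve in binding assays, though the record does not state its specific use.
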