Addgene plasmid #148895: pnEA-NvM-HsHelz_1793-1942del1890-1907-GB1His6_AH
Purpose: Bacterial Expression of HsHelz_1793-1942-del1890-1907
Depositing lab: Elisa Izaurralde. Depositing organization: Max Planck Institute for Developmental Biology. Publication: HELZ directly interacts with CCR4-NOT and causes decay of bound mRNAs. Hanet A, Rasch F, Weber R, Ruscica V, Fauser M, Raisch T, Kuzuoglu-Ozturk D, Chang CT, Bhandari D, Igreja C, Wohlbold L. Life Sci Alliance. 2019 Sep 30;2(5). pii: 2/5/e201900405. doi: 10.26508/lsa.201900405. Print 2019 Oct. PubMed 31570513.
Backbone
  Vector backbone: Unknown
  Vector type: Bacterial Expression
Growth in bacteria
  Bacterial resistance: Ampicillin, 100 μg/mL
  Growth temperature: 37°C
  Growth strain: DH5alpha
  Copy number: Low Copy
Gene/Insert
  Gene/Insert name: HsHelz_1793-1942-del1890-1907
  Species: H. sapiens (human)
  Entrez Gene: HELZ (a.k.a. DHRC, DRHC, HUMORF5)
  Cloning method: Unknown
Terms and licenses: Academic/Nonprofit Terms; Industry Terms: Not Available to Industry
Depositor comments: sequence according to the sequence of NCBI:NM_014877.3 or Uniprot.:P42694 Plasmids from this collection were made available to the research community and donated after the lab closed. Please note that the sequence provided by the depositing laboratory may be theoretical/predicted or based on Sanger sequencing results. There may be discrepancies between sequencing results obtained by Addgene and the depositor sequence. If an Addgene verified sequence is not available, please contact before placing your order to request that our lab fully sequence the plasmid.
How to cite: pnEA-NvM-HsHelz_1793-1942del1890-1907-GB1His6_AH was a gift from Elisa Izaurralde (Addgene plasmid # 148895 ; http://n2t.net/addgene:148895 ; RRID:Addgene_148895)
